>Addgene plasmid #74244 | pCMV6-XL4 ASXL1 (1-1304) | addgene partial sequence | sequence record 169301 | CMV-F 5'-CGCAAATGGGCGGTAGGCGTG-3'
ACCGTCAGAATTTTGTAATACGACTCACTATAGGGCGGCCGCGGGTCCTGTCTCAGTCCCTCAGCAGAGC
GGGAAAGCGGAGGCCGGAGCCGTGACCTCTGACCCCGTGGTTATGCGGAGCCGCCGCATTCCTTAGCGAT
CGCGGGGCAGCCGCCGCTGCCGCCGTGGGCGACTGACGCAGCGCGGGCGCGTGGAGCCGCCGCCGCCCCT
CCCCCACCGCCGCCGGGGAGAAGGATGAAGGACAAACAGAAGAAGAAGAAGGAGCGCACGTGGGCCGAGG
CCGCGCGCCTGGTATTAGAAAACTACTCGGATGCTCCAATGACACCAAAACAGATTCTGCAGGTCATAGA
GGCAGAAGGACTAAAGGAAATGAGAAGTGGGACTTCCCCTCTCGCATGCCTCAATGCTATGCTACATTCC
AATTCAAGAGGAGGAGAGGGGTTGTTTTATAAACTGCCTGGCCGAATCAGCCTTTTCACGCTCAAGAAGG
ATGCCCTGCAGTGGTCTCGCCATCCAGCTACAGTGGAGGGAGAGGAGCCAGAGGACACGGCTGATGTGGA
GAGCTGTGGGTCTAATGAAGCCAGCACTGTGAGTGGTGAAAACGATGTATCTCTTGATGAAACATCTTCG
AACGCATCCTGTTCTACAGAATCTCAGAGTCGACCTCTTTCCAATCCCAGGGACAGCTACAGAGCTTCCT
CACAGGCGAACAAACAAAAGAAAAAGACTGGGGTGATGCTGCCTCGAGTTGTCCTGACTCCTCTGAAGGT
AAACGGGGCCCACGTGGAATCTGCATCAGGGTTCTCGGGCTGCCACGCCGATGGCGAGAGCGGCAGCCCG
TCCAGCAGCAGCAGCGGCTCTCTGGCCCTGGGCAGCGCTGCTATTCGTGGCCAGGCCGAGGTCACCCAGG
ACCCTGCCCCGCTCCTGAGAGGCTTCC
