>Addgene plasmid #74244 | pCMV6-XL4 ASXL1 (1-1304) | addgene partial sequence | sequence record 169302 | hGH-PA-R 5'-CCAGCTTGGTTCCCAATAGA-3'
CCAACTTGCCCCTTGCTCCATACCACCCCCCTCCACCCCATAATATTATAGAAGGACACCTAGTCAGACA
AAATGATGCAACTTAATTTTATTAGGACAAGGCTGGTGGGCACTGGAGTGGCAACTTCCAGGGCCAGGAG
AGGCACTGGGGAGGGGTCACAGGGATGCCACCCGGGATCTGTTCAGGAAACAGCTATGAGGATCCCCGCA
ATCTAGAGTCGACAAGCTTCTTCCCTTGGCCTGTAACATTGCTCTGATCACCCAGGGCCCGACCTGTCTG
CTCTGGACCAAAGGAGATCACATTTGGAGATGAGAAACGAGGTGTTCTCGAGGTAGTAAGATCTCCTGGG
CTCTTTCCTGGAGCAGCATTTGAATTACTGTCCTGTGACATAGCACGGACTTCCTTCTGATCTTCACAAC
TAAAGGAAGAGAACTGCTCTTTGGAATCCATTTCTTCCAGTTTCCTAGAGGATGTAATGGGATTTGTCAC
TGGATGGAGGGAGTCAAAACTTGGGACTGCCTTGCAATTCTTTTGGGGTGCTCCAGGAGCCTGGGTGGCC
TCAATCCTGGCAAGACCAGTGCCTGTTTCACAGCTATCTGGCAGAAGAGGCTCCTTCAAAGCCCTTAAAG
AACTGGGGCTGCTTCCATCAACCATGCCACTGTTTTTTCCAAGACCATGTAAAGATCCCATGCGTAGCGA
GCCATGGCTCTGGTCTTTTGTAAGTGGTACTTGTGGGGATTCTGACATGCTGTCATCGTGGGCTGGTGGA
AGAACCTTCTCTAGGGGCAAGCTACCCTGCAGCAACTGCATCACAAGTGGGTTAGTGGCCTCCACTGAGG
ACCCAGGCATGGACAGGCACACGGCTCTTGGCTGGTACTCAGTACTGGCCAGCAGTAGGGAATCTGGGAT
CTTTTGGCGGACCGCACATACTCGAGACACCCAGCTCTGAGGAGCAACCATCCCATCTGTCCTTGTAACC
AGACGCATGTCACCATTCACCTTGGACAGTGGGGCAGATTGGTTCCAAT
