[The description below was written by a language model from this plasmid's Addgene catalogue record.]
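Description:
pCMV6-XL4 ASXL1 (1-1304) is a mammalian expression plasmid built on the commercial pCMV6-XL4 backbone, carrying a truncated form of human ASXL1 (additional sex combs like 1, a transcriptional regulator). The record lists a backbone of about 8.8 kb and an insert of about 3.9 kb, for a total of roughly 12.7 kb. It is propagated in bacteria as a high-copy plasmid under ampicillin selection. No mammalian selection marker is stated, and no feature table is provided, so the origin of replication and other backbone elements are not itemised in the record.

The insert encodes ASXL1 amino acids 1 to 1304, so the C-terminal portion of the protein is missing, and it is described as a cancer-associated truncation mutant. It was placed between NotI and HindIII sites by restriction cloning, although the record does not say whether those sites survive. Expression is driven by the CMV promoter, a strong constitutive viral promoter widely used for transient expression in transfected mammalian cells. The 3′ sequencing primer anneals in a human growth hormone polyadenylation signal, which suggests that this element terminates the transcript. No epitope tag or reporter fusion is recorded.

The construct is intended for expressing this truncated ASXL1 in mammalian cells to study how disease-linked ASXL1 mutations behave. The associated work addresses whether such mutations act as gain-of-function alterations of the ASXL1-BAP1 complex, so the plasmid is suited to comparisons with other ASXL1 forms and to co-expression experiments examining that complex.
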