Addgene plasmid #74244: pCMV6-XL4 ASXL1 (1-1304)
Purpose: Cancer-associated ASXL1 truncation mutant in mammalian expression vector
Depositing lab: Anjana Rao. Depositing organization: La Jolla Institute for Immunology. Publication: Cancer-associated ASXL1 mutations may act as gain-of-function mutations of the ASXL1-BAP1 complex. Balasubramani A, Larjo A, Bassein JA, Chang X, Hastie RB, Togher SM, Lahdesmaki H, Rao A. Nat Commun. 2015 Jun 22;6:7307. doi: 10.1038/ncomms8307. PubMed 26095772.
Backbone
  Vector backbone: pCMV6-XL4
  Backbone manufacturer: Origene
  Backbone size w/o insert (bp): 8800
  Total vector size (bp): 12700
  Vector type: Mammalian Expression
Growth in bacteria
  Bacterial resistance: Ampicillin, 100 μg/mL
  Growth temperature: 37°C
  Growth strain: NEB Stable
  Copy number: High Copy
Gene/Insert
  Gene/Insert name: ASXL1 (alt name: additional sex combs like 1, transcriptional regulator)
  Species: H. sapiens (human)
  Insert size (bp): 3900
  Mutation: Contains ASXL1 amino acids 1-1304
  Entrez Gene: ASXL1 (a.k.a. BOPS, MDS)
  Promoter: CMV
  Cloning method: Restriction Enzyme; 5′ cloning site NotI (unknown if destroyed); 3′ cloning site HindIII (unknown if destroyed)
  Sequencing primers: 5′ CMV-F; 3′ hGH-pA-R
Terms and licenses: Academic/Nonprofit Terms; Industry Terms: Not Available to Industry
How to cite: pCMV6-XL4 ASXL1 (1-1304) was a gift from Anjana Rao (Addgene plasmid # 74244 ; http://n2t.net/addgene:74244 ; RRID:Addgene_74244)
